Addgene plasmid #36149: unc5bCD4d3+4-blac
Purpose: EXPRESs plasmid for Zebrafish Receptors encoding zebrafish unc5b (netrin-1a) with rat CD4d3+4-blac tag
Depositing lab: Gavin Wright. Depositing organization: Wellcome Sanger Institute. Publication: A cell surface interaction network of neural leucine-rich repeat receptors. Sollner C, Wright GJ. Genome Biol. 2009;10(9):R99. Epub 2009 Sep 18. 10.1186/gb-2009-10-9-r99 PubMed 19765300.
Backbone
  Vector backbone: pTT3
  Backbone manufacturer: Yves Durocher, NRC
  Backbone size w/o insert (bp): 6000
  Total vector size (bp): 9000
  Vector type: Mammalian Expression
Growth in bacteria
  Bacterial resistance: Ampicillin, 100 μg/mL
  Growth temperature: 37°C
  Growth strain: DH5alpha
  Copy number: Unknown
Gene/Insert
  Gene/Insert name: unc5b (alt name: unc5b)
  Species: D. rerio (zebrafish)
  Insert size (bp): 1150
  Mutation: L2V
  Entrez Gene: unc5b (a.k.a. unc5h2)
  Promoter: CMV
  Tag / fusion protein: ratCD4d3+4 (C terminal on backbone); pentamerization domain of rat cartilaginous oligomeric matrix protein (COMP) (C terminal on backbone); beta-lactamase (C terminal on backbone)
  Cloning method: Restriction Enzyme; 5′ cloning site NotI (not destroyed); 3′ cloning site AscI (not destroyed)
  Sequencing primers: 5′ CMV Foward
Resource information
  A portion of this plasmid was derived from a plasmid made by: pTT3 was obtained from Yves Durocher, National Research Council of Canada-Biotechnology Research Institute
Terms and licenses: Academic/Nonprofit Terms; Industry Terms: Not Available to Industry
Depositor comments: This plasmid contains an intentional L2V mutation in the unc5b sequence to create a consensus Kozak sequence.
How to cite: unc5bCD4d3+4-blac was a gift from Gavin Wright (Addgene plasmid # 36149 ; http://n2t.net/addgene:36149 ; RRID:Addgene_36149)
