[The description below was written by a language model from this plasmid's Addgene catalogue record.]
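Description:
unc5bCD4d3+4-blac is a mammalian expression plasmid built on the pTT3 backbone, a vector designed for transient protein production in cultured mammalian cells. It is propagated in E. coli under ampicillin selection. The record lists a total size of about 9 kb, of which roughly 6 kb is backbone. No feature table is provided, so the origins of replication and other backbone elements are not documented here.

The payload is a roughly 1.15 kb fragment of zebrafish (Danio rerio) unc5b, also known as unc5h2. It is cloned between NotI and AscI sites, both retained, and is expressed from a CMV promoter. The record does not state which region of the protein this covers. The insert size and the design of the collection are consistent with a receptor ectodomain rather than the full-length protein. An intentional L2V substitution at the second codon creates a consensus Kozak context for efficient translation initiation.

The backbone supplies three C-terminal modules fused in frame. These are domains 3 and 4 of rat CD4, the pentamerization domain of rat cartilaginous oligomeric matrix protein (COMP), and beta-lactamase. In such fusions, the CD4 domains generally act as a spacer and antibody-recognizable tag. The COMP segment assembles the protein into pentamers, which raises binding avidity so that weak, transient extracellular interactions can be detected. Beta-lactamase provides an enzymatic readout.

The plasmid belongs to the EXPRESs set of zebrafish receptor constructs. It produces a multimeric, reporter-tagged "prey"-type protein for screening cell-surface receptor–ligand interactions, as in the associated study of neural leucine-rich repeat receptor networks. The purpose field mentions netrin-1a alongside unc5b without explaining the connection.
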