>Addgene plasmid #36149 | unc5bCD4d3+4-blac | depositor partial sequence | sequence record 44830 | insert
GCGGCCGCCACCATGGTCTCAACGTGTATACACCGCGACCAGTCTCCCGCCTCCCTGCTCGGTTTACTTC
TACTCAGCTCAACCTTAGTGATACATGCAGATGGCAGCGATTACAGTGAAGTTCTCCCGGACTCGTTTCC
ATCAGCTCCTGCCGAACCGCTGCCAGAATTCCAGAGTGAGCCCGAGGATGCATTCATAGTAAAAAACAGA
CCCGTCAAACTGTCCTGCAAGGCCGCCCCTGCCACACAGATATACTTTAAATGCAATGGAGAATGGGTGA
ACCAGAATGACCATGTGACCAAGGAAAGTCTGGACCATATCACAGGTCTGGTAGTGAGAGAAGTAGATAT
CTCTGTCTCCCGGACGCAGGTAGAGGAGTTGTTTGGGCTGGAAGATTATTGGTGCCAGTGTGTTGCCTGG
AGCTCGGCAGGCACCACAAAGAGCCGTCGGGCTTACGTCCGCATCGCCTACTTGAGAAAGAACTTTGAGC
AGGAGCCGCTTGGCAGGGAGGTGCGTCTGGAGCAGGAAGTATTACTGCAGTGTCGTCCACCAGAGGGCAG
CCCGCCTGCTGAGGTGGACTGGCTAAAGAACGAAGAGCTCATTGACCCGGCGCTGGATTCTAACTTTCTA
ATTACCATCGAGCACGACCTGATCATCAAACAGGCTCGACTCTCTGACACTGCCAACTACACCTGTGTGG
CACGTAATGTGGTCGCTAAGAGACGCAGCAGCACTGCCACTCTCATCGTCTACGTAAGTGGAGGCTGGTC
ATCCTGGACAGAGTGGTCAGAATGTAATGCTCAGTGTGGGCGGGGCTGGCAGAGACGGACACGCAGCTGC
ACCAATCCAGCACCACTCAATGGAGGAGCCTTCTGTGATGGACCGCCCTTCCAGAGAGTCACCTGTACCA
CCCTCTGTCCAGTGGATGGAGGCTGGACCGAGTGGGCCAAGTGGTCTGCGTGTGGGACGGAGTGCACACA
TTGGCGCAGTCGGGAATGTCAGGCTCCACCGCCACGTAATGGAGGACGACACTGCAGCGGCAGCATGATG
GAGAGCAAGAACTGCACTGAGGGATTATGTGCACGCAATAAAAAGGTTTCTGTTGAACATACAAGTCATC
CTCTGGGCTCTGGGACTGGTGGCGCGCC
