>Addgene plasmid #36149 | unc5bCD4d3+4-blac | addgene partial sequence | sequence record 46332 | EBVori-F 5'-CCACTCAGTGTTGGCAAATG-3'
GAGAACCCCTTTGTGTTTGGTCCCCCCCCGTGTCACATGTGGAACAGGGCCCAGTTGGCAAGTTGTACCA
ACCAACTGAAGGGATTACATGCACTGCCCCGCGAAGAAGGGGCAGAGATGTCGTAGTCAGGTTTAGTTCG
TCCGGGGCGGGGATCGATCCTCTAGCTAGAGATCTCCGAGGGATCTCGACCAAATGATTTGCCCTCCCAT
ATGTCCTTCCGAGTGAGAGACACAAAAAATTCCAACACACTATTGCAATGAAAATAAATTTCCTTTATTA
GCCAGAGGTCGAGGTCGGGGGATCCTTAATTAATTACCAATGCTTAATCAGTGAGGCACCTATCTCAGCG
ATCTGTCTATTTCGTTCATCCATAGTTGCCTGACTCCCCGTCGTGTAGATAACTACGATACGGGAGGGCT
TACCATCTGGCCCCAGTGCTGCAATGATACCGCGAGACCCACGCTCACCGGCTCCAGATTTATCAGCAAT
AAACCAGCCAGCCGGAAGGGCCGAGCGCAGAAGTGGTCCTGCAACTTTATCCGCCTCCATCCAGTCTATT
AATTGTTGCCGGGAAGCTAGAGTAAGTAGTTCGCCAGTTAATAGTTTGCGCAACGTTGTTGCCATTGCTA
CAGGCATCGTGGTGTCACGCTCGTCGTTTGGTATGGCTTCATTCAGCTCCGGTTCCCAACGATCAAGGCG
AGTTACATGATCCCCCATGTTGTGCAAAAAAGCGGTTAGCTCCTTCGGTCCTCCGATCGTTGTCAGAAGT
AAGTTGGCCGCAGTGTTATCACTCA
