>Addgene plasmid #36149 | unc5bCD4d3+4-blac | addgene partial sequence | sequence record 46345 | CMV-F 5'-CGCAAATGGGCGGTAGGCGTG-3'
TTTAGTGAACCGTCAGATCCTCACTCTCTTCCGCATCGCTGTCTGCGAGGGCCAGCTGTTGGGCTCGCGG
TTGAGGACAAACTCTTCGCGGTCTTTCCAGTACTCTTGGATCGGAAACCCGTCGGCCTCCGAACGGTACT
CCGCCACCGAGGGACCTGAGCGAGTCCGCATCGACCGGATCGGAAAACCTCTCGAGAAAGGCGTCTAACC
AGTCACAGTCGCAAGGTAGGCTGAGCACCGTGGCGGGCGGCAGCGGGTGGCGGTCGGGGTTGTTTCTGGC
GGAGGTGCTGCTGATGATGTAATTAAAGTAGGCGGTCTTGAGACGGCGGATGGTCGAGGTGAGGTGTGGC
AGGCTTGAGATCCAGCTGTTGGGGTGAGTACTCCCTCTCAAAAGCGGGCATTACTTCTGCGCTAAGATTG
TCAGTTTCCAAAAACGAGGAGGATTTGATATTCACCTGGCCCGATCTGGCCATACACTTGAGTGACAATG
ACATCCACTTTGCCTTTCTCTCCACAGGTGTCCACTCCCAGGTCCAAGTTTAAACTGCGGCCGCCACCAT
GGTCTCAACGTGTATACACCGCGACCAGTCTCCCGCCTCCCTGCTCGGTTTACTTCTACTCAGCTCAACC
TTAGTGATACATGCAGATGGCAGCGATTACAGTGAAGTTCTCCCGGACTCGTTTCCATCAGCTCCTGCCG
AACCGCTGCCAGAATTCCAGAGTGAGCCCGAGGATGCATTCATAGTAAAAAACAGACCCGTCAAACTGTC
CTGCAAGGCCGCCCCTGCCACACAGATATACTTTAAATGCAATGGAGAATGGGTGAACCAGAATGACCAT
GTGACCAAGGAAAGTCTGGACCATATCACAGGTCTGGTAGTGAGAG
